>Addgene plasmid #117180 | pAAV-DIO-LACTB-dAPEX2 | addgene full sequence | sequence record 225163 | Addgene NGS Result
CCTGCAGGCAGCTGCGCGCTCGCTCGCTCACTGAGGCCGCCCGGGCGTCGGGCGACCTTTGGTCGCCCGG
CCTCAGTGAGCGAGCGAGCGCGCAGAGAGGGAGTGGCCAACTCCATCACTAGGGGTTCCTGCGGCCGCAC
GCGTAAGCTTTGCAAAGATGGATAAAGTTTTAAACAGAGAGGAATCTTTGCAGCTAATGGACCTTCTAGG
TCTTGAAAGGAGTGGGAATTGGCTCCGGTGCCCGTCAGTGGGCAGAGCGCACATCGCCCACAGTCCCCGA
GAAGTTGGGGGGAGGGGTCGGCAATTGAACCGGTGCCTAGAGAAGGTGGCGCGGGGTAAACTGGGAAAGT
GATGTCGTGTACTGGCTCCGCCTTTTTCCCGAGGGTGGGGGAGAACCGTATATAAGTGCAGTAGTCGCCG
TGAACGTTCTTTTTCGCAACGGGTTTGCCGCCAGAACACAGGTAAGTGCCGTGTGTGGTTCCCGCGGGCC
TGGCCTCTTTACGGGTTATGGCCCTTGCGTGCCTTGAATTACTTCCACCTGGCTGCAGTACGTGATTCTT
GATCCCGAGCTTCGGGTTGGAAGTGGGTGGGAGAGTTCGAGGCCTTGCGCTTAAGGAGCCCCTTCGCCTC
GTGCTTGAGTTGAGGCCTGGCCTGGGCGCTGGGGCCGCCGCGTGCGAATCTGGTGGCACCTTCGCGCCTG
TCTCGCTGCTTTCGATAAGTCTCTAGCCATTTAAAATTTTTGATGACCTGCTGCGACGCTTTTTTTCTGG
CAAGATAGTCTTGTAAATGCGGGCCAAGATCTGCACACTGGTATTTCGGTTTTTGGGGCCGCGGGCGGCG
ACGGGGCCCGTGCGTCCCAGCGCACATGTTCGGCGAGGCGGGGCCTGCGAGCGCGGCCACCGAGAATCGG
ACGGGGGTAGTCTCAAGCTGGCCGGCCTGCTCTGGTGCCTGGCCTCGCGCCGCCGTGTATCGCCCCGCCC
TGGGCGGCAAGGCTGGCCCGGTCGGCACCAGTTGCGTGAGCGGAAAGATGGCCGCTTCCCGGCCCTGCTG
CAGGGAGCTCAAAATGGAGGACGCGGCGCTCGGGAGAGCGGGCGGGTGAGTCACCCACACAAAGGAAAAG
GGCCTTTCCGTCCTCAGCCGTCGCTTCATGTGACTCCACGGAGTACCGGGCGCCGTCCAGGCACCTCGAT
TAGTTCTCGAGCTTTTGGAGTACGTCGTCTTTAGGTTGGGGGGAGGGGTTTTATGCGATGGAGTTTCCCC
ACACTGAGTGGGTGGAGACTGAAGTTAGGCCAGCTTGGCACTTGATGTAATTCTCCTTGGAATTTGCCCT
TTTTGAGTTTGGATCTTGGTTCATTCTCAAGCCTCAGACAGTGGTTCAAAGTTTTTTTCTTCCATTTCAG
GTGTCGTGAGGTACCGGATCCTCTAGAGTCGACTCCGGAATAACTTCGTATAGGATACTTTATACGAAGT
TATGCAGAATGGTAGCTGGATTGTAGCTGCTATTAGCAATATGAAACCTCTTAATAACTTCGTATAGCAT
ACATTATACGAAGTTATGGCGCGCCTTACTTGTACACTAGGCATCAGCAAACCCAAGCTCGGAAAGCTTT
TGGTGAGCCTCAGCGTAATCAGCAAAGAAGGCATCTTCGTCCGCTGCATATTTATCAACGAGAGGGCGGA
ATACAGGGTCAGACAAAAGAGCCTTGTCAGAAGGTAGCTGAAGGAGACCTTCCTTCTCACCACTCAACAA
CTCCGTGAAGTATGAGTTGTCGAAAATAAGAGGATTAGAGGTCCAGGGACCCTCAAATCCAGAACGCTCC
TTGTGTGCAGCTCCAATAGTGTGACCCCCAGATAGAGCAACGATATCTTGGTCAGTAAGCCCCATAGCTT
TGCCAAACACATCTCTCAAATGGTCAGAACCCTTAGTGGGATCGGGCAAGCGACCCTCTGGTGGTGGCTC
AGGCTTGTCCTCTCTTCCAGGGTGGAATGGAACTTCAGGTCCACCCGTGACCTCAACGGCAACAACGCCA
GCCAACTGGTAGAAATCGGCGTAGCTCAAAATAGGGAACTCCGCCTTGAGTGGCTCCAAAAGCCTAACAG
CGATGTCAAGACCGTTGTTAGCGCTGTGAGCCAGTTCGGCAGGGTGCTTGATGGTTCCGAAGGGTCCACC
GGTCTTCGTGCCCTTGTCAAAGGTTCCAGCAGAGTGGAATGCCAAACGGAGCATTAGAGGAGCGCATCTC
TTCTCAGCGATGAAGCCTCTGAGCTTCTTCTTCGCCTTCTCAACGGCCTTCTGGTAATCAGCACTCACAG
TTGGGTAAGACTTTCCGGTGCTGTCCAGGCCCAGCAGGGGGTTGGGGATGGGCTTGCCTGGATCCTTGGA
CTGAATGGGGACGGCGCCCCGCAGCCCGACCACCAGCTTCGCGCCGAGAGCCAGCCCCAGCCCGAGCCCC
AGGCCGCCGGCCCAACCAAGGCCCAGCACAGGCAGGCCCGGTCGCCTGTGCGCCCCGCGCCGCCCTCCGT
CCCAGGCTGGGCCTGCGGTGGCCGCAGCCCGAGCTGTCACGCTTGACAGGAGCCGGTACATGGTGGCGCT
AGCATAACTTCGTATAAAGTATCCTATACGAAGTTATTTGCCTTAACCCAGAAATTATCACTGTTATTCT
TTAGAATGGTGCAAAGAATAACTTCGTATAATGTATGCTATACGAAGTTATGAATTCGATATCAAGCTTA
TCGATAATCAACCTCTGGATTACAAAATTTGTGAAAGATTGACTGGTATTCTTAACTATGTTGCTCCTTT
TACGCTATGTGGATACGCTGCTTTAATGCCTTTGTATCATGCTATTGCTTCCCGTATGGCTTTCATTTTC
TCCTCCTTGTATAAATCCTGGTTGCTGTCTCTTTATGAGGAGTTGTGGCCCGTTGTCAGGCAACGTGGCG
TGGTGTGCACTGTGTTTGCTGACGCAACCCCCACTGGTTGGGGCATTGCCACCACCTGTCAGCTCCTTTC
CGGGACTTTCGCTTTCCCCCTCCCTATTGCCACGGCGGAACTCATCGCCGCCTGCCTTGCCCGCTGCTGG
ACAGGGGCTCGGCTGTTGGGCACTGACAATTCCGTGGTGTTGTCGGGGAAATCATCGTCCTTTCCTTGGC
TGCTCGCCTATGTTGCCACCTGGATTCTGCGCGGGACGTCCTTCTGCTACGTCCCTTCGGCCCTCAATCC
AGCGGACCTTCCTTCCCGCGGCCTGCTGCCGGCTCTGCGGCCTCTTCCGCGTCTTCGCCTTCGCCCTCAG
ACGAGTCGGATCTCCCTTTGGGCCGCCTCCCCGCATCGATACCGAGCGCTGCTCGAGAGATCTACGGGTG
GCATCCCTGTGACCCCTCCCCAGTGCCTCTCCTGGCCCTGGAAGTTGCCACTCCAGTGCCCACCAGCCTT
GTCCTAATAAAATTAAGTTGCATCATTTTGTCTGACTAGGTGTCCTTCTATAATATTATGGGGTGGAGGG
GGGTGGTATGGAGCAAGGGGCAAGTTGGGAAGACAACCTGTAGGGCCTGCGGGGTCTATTGGGAACCAAG
CTGGAGTGCAGTGGCACAATCTTGGCTCACTGCAATCTCCGCCTCCTGGGTTCAAGCGATTCTCCTGCCT
CAGCCTCCCGAGTTGTTGGGATTCCAGGCATGCATGACCAGGCTCAGCTAATTTTTGTTTTTTTGGTAGA
GACGGGGTTTCACCATATTGGCCAGGCTGGTCTCCAACTCCTAATCTCAGGTGATCTACCCACCTTGGCC
TCCCAAATTGCTGGGATTACAGGCGTGAACCACTGCTCCCTTCCCTGTCCTTCTGATTTTGTAGGTAACC
ACGTGCGGACCGAGCGGCCGCAGGAACCCCTAGTGATGGAGTTGGCCACTCCCTCTCTGCGCGCTCGCTC
GCTCACTGAGGCCGGGCGACCAAAGGTCGCCCGACGCCCGGGCTTTGCCCGGGCGGCCTCAGTGAGCGAG
CGAGCGCGCAGCTGCCTGCAGGGGCGCCTGATGCGGTATTTTCTCCTTACGCATCTGTGCGGTATTTCAC
ACCGCATA
[95 nt withheld, positions 4069-4163]
T
[46 nt withheld, positions 4165-4210]
C
[141 nt withheld, positions 4212-4352]
CCTTTGACGTTGGAGTCCACGTTCTTT
[37 nt withheld, positions 4380-4416]
ACTCTATCTCGGGCTATTCTTTTGATTTATAAGGGATTTTGCCGATTTCGGTCTATTGGTTAAAAAATGA
GCTGATTTAACAAAAATTTAACGCGAATTTTAACAAAATATTAACGTTTACAATTTTATGGTGCACTCTC
AGTACAATCTGCTCTGATGCCGCATAGTTAAGCCAGCCCCGACACCCGCCAACACCCGCTGACGCGCCCT
GACGGGCTTGTCTGCTCCCGGCATCCGCTTACAGACAAGCTGTGACCGTCTCCGGGAGCTGCATGTGTCA
GAGGTTTTCACCGTCATCACCGAAACGCGCGAGACGAAAGGGCCTCGTGATACGCCTATTTTTATAGGTT
AATGTCATGATAATAATGGTTTCTTAGACGTCAGGTGGCACTTTTCGGGGAAATGTGCGCGGAACCCCTA
TTTGTTTATTTTTCTAAATACATTCAAATATGTATCCGCTCATGAGACAATAACCCTGATAAATGCTTCA
ATAATATTGAAAAAGGAAGAGTATGAGTATTCAACATTTCCGTGTCGCCCTTATTCCCTTTTTTGCGGCA
TTTTGCCTTCCTGTTTTTGCTCACCCAGAAACGCTGGTGAAAGTAAAAGATGCTGAAGATCAGTTGGGTG
CACGAGTGGGTTACATCGAACTGGATCTCAACAGCGGTAAGATCCTTGAGAGTTTTCGCCCCGAAGAACG
TTTTCCAATGATGAGCACTTTTAAAGTTCTGCTATGTGGCGCGGTATTATCCCGTATTGACGCCGGGCAA
GAGCAACTCGGTCGCCGCATACACTATTCTCAGAATGACTTGGTTGAGTACTCACCAGTCACAGAAAAGC
ATCTTACGGATGGCATGACAGTAAGAGAATTATGCAGTGCTGCCATAACCATGAGTGATAACACTGCGGC
CAACTTACTTCTGACAACGATCGGAGGACCGAAGGAGCTAACCGCTTTTTTGCACAACATGGGGGATCAT
GTAACTCGCCTTGATCGTTGGGAACCGGAGCTGAATGAAGCCATACCAAACGACGAGCGTGACACCACGA
TGCCTGTAGCAATGGCAACAACGTTGCGCAAACTATTAACTGGCGAACTACTTACTCTAGCTTCCCGGCA
ACAATTAATAGACTGGATGGAGGCGGATAAAGTTGCAGGACCACTTCTGCGCTCGGCCCTTCCGGCTGGC
TGGTTTATTGCTGATAAATCTGGAGCCGGTGAGCGTGGGTCTCGCGGTATCATTGCAGCACTGGGGCCAG
ATGGTAAGCCCTCCCGTATCGTAGTTATCTACACGACGGGGAGTCAGGCAACTATGGATGAACGAAATAG
ACAGATCGCTGAGATAGGTGCCTCACTGATTAAGCATTGGTAACTGTCAGACCAAGTTTACTCATATATA
CTTTAGATTGATTTAAAACTTCATTTTTAATTTAAAAGGATCTAGGTGAAGATCCTTTTTGATAATCTCA
TGACCAAAATCCCTTAACGTGAGTTTTCGTTCCACTGAGCGTCAGACCCCGTAGAAAAGATCAAAGGATC
TTCTTGAGATCCTTTTTTTCTGCGCGTAATCTGCTGCTTGCAAACAAAAAAACCACCGCTACCAGCGGTG
GTTTGTTTGCCGGATCAAGAGCTACCAACTCTTTTTCCGAAGGTAACTGGCTTCAGCAGAGCGCAGATAC
CAAATACTGTTCTTCTAGTGTAGCCGTAGTTAGGCCACCACTTCAAGAACTCTGTAGCACCGCCTACATA
CCTCGCTCTGCTAATCCTGTTACCAGTGGCTGCTGCCAGTGGCGATAAGTCGTGTCTTACCGGGTTGGAC
TCAAGACGATAGTTACCGGATAAGGCGCAGCGGTCGGGCTGAACGGGGGGTTCGTGCACACAGCCCAGCT
TGGAGCGAACGACCTACACCGAACTGAGATACCTACAGCGTGAGCTATGAGAAAGCGCCACGCTTCCCGA
AGGGAGAAAGGCGGACAGGTATCCGGTAAGCGGCAGGGTCGGAACAGGAGAGCGCACGAGGGAGCTTCCA
GGGGGAAACGCCTGGTATCTTTATAGTCCTGTCGGGTTTCGCCACCTCTGACTTGAGCGTCGATTTTTGT
GATGCTCGTCAGGGGGGCGGAGCCTATGGAAAAACGCCAGCAACGCGGCCTTTTTACGGTTCCTGGCCTT
TTGCTGGCCTTTTGCTCACATGT
Features (pLannotate 1.2.2; 24 found; start..end, strand, type, name):
     12..39      +  repeat_region  AAV2 ITR (fragment): inverted terminal repeat of adeno-associated virus serotype 2 inverted
     68..95      +  repeat_region  AAV2 ITR (fragment): inverted terminal repeat of adeno-associated virus serotype 2 inverted
    158..224     +  CDS            small t antigen (fragment): SV40 (simian virus 40) small t antigen
    231..1409    +  promoter       EF-1α promoter: strong constitutive promoter for human elongation factor EF-1α
   1416..1433    +  misc_feature   MCS (fragment): pUC18/19 multiple cloning site
   1440..1473    +  protein_bind   lox2272: Cre-mediated recombination occurs in the 8-bp core sequence (GGATACTT). lox2272 sites are compatible with each other, but incompatible with loxP or loxN sites (Lee and Saito, 1988). Cre recombinase
   1474..1523    -  intron         β-globin intron (fragment): internally truncated intron from human β-globin
   1524..1557    +  protein_bind   loxP: Cre-mediated recombination occurs in the 8-bp core sequence (GCATACAT). Cre recombinase
   1580..2326    -  CDS            APEX2: soybean ascorbate peroxidase, engineered to serve as a monomeric tag for electron microscopy and live-cell proteomics (Lam et al., 2015) more active than the original APEX due to the A134P mutation
   2360..2581    -  CDS            Lactb (fragment): LACTB_MOUSE - Also known as Lact1. Experimental evidence at protein level: Swiss-Prot protein existence level 1. Mitochondrial serine protease that acts as a regulator of mitochondrial lipid metabolism (By similarity). Acts by decreasing protein levels of PISD, a mitochondrial enzyme that converts phosphatidylserine (PtdSer) to phosphatidylethanolamine (PtdEtn), thereby affecting mitochondrial lipid metabolism (By similarity). It is unclear whether it acts directly by mediating proteolysis of PISD or by mediating proteolysis of another lipid metabolism protein (By similarity). Acts as a tumor
   2594..2627    -  protein_bind   lox2272: Cre-mediated recombination occurs in the 8-bp core sequence (GGATACTT). lox2272 sites are compatible with each other, but incompatible with loxP or loxN sites (Lee and Saito, 1988). Cre recombinase
   2628..2677    -  intron         β-globin intron (fragment): internally truncated intron from human β-globin
   2678..2711    -  protein_bind   loxP: Cre-mediated recombination occurs in the 8-bp core sequence (GCATACAT). Cre recombinase
   2712..2736    +  misc_feature   MCS (fragment): pBluescript multiple cloning site
   2736..3324    +  misc_feature   WPRE: woodchuck hepatitis virus posttranscriptional regulatory element
   3356..3832    +  polyA_signal   hGH poly(A) signal: human growth hormone polyadenylation signal
   3872..4012    +  repeat_region  AAV2 ITR: inverted terminal repeat of adeno-associated virus serotype 2 inverted
   4017..4068    -  misc_feature   bom (fragment): basis of mobility region from pBR322
   4087..4542    +  rep_origin     f1 ori (sequence partly withheld): f1 bacteriophage origin of replication; arrow indicates direction of (+) strand synthesis
   4543..4592    -  misc_feature   bom (fragment): basis of mobility region from pBR322
   4694..4729    -  CDS            rop (fragment): Rop protein, which maintains plasmids at low copy number; rop
   4824..4928    +  promoter       AmpR promoter: bla
   4929..5789    +  CDS            AmpR: β-lactamase; bla; confers resistance to ampicillin, carbenicillin, and related antibiotics
   5960..6548    +  rep_origin     ori: high-copy-number ColE1/pMB1/pBR322/pUC origin of replication
