[The description below was written by a language model from this plasmid's Addgene catalogue record and pLannotate feature annotations shown in this document.]
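Description:
pAAV-DIO-LACTB-dAPEX2 (called pAAV-DIO-IMS-dAPEX2 in the associated publication) is an adeno-associated virus transfer plasmid for Cre-dependent mammalian expression of a peroxidase reporter used in electron microscopy. It is built on a pAAV backbone of about 6.6 kb, propagated in bacteria as a high-copy plasmid through a ColE1/pUC-type origin with ampicillin selection (AmpR), and it also carries an f1 phage origin. The expression cassette is flanked by AAV2 inverted terminal repeats, which allow it to be packaged into recombinant AAV particles. In the sequenced record the downstream ITR is annotated in full, whereas the upstream one is detected only as short fragments. A few other small annotated fragments (SV40 small t, β-globin intron, bom, rop) appear to be incidental matches in linker or backbone sequence.

The payload is driven by the constitutive human EF-1α promoter and terminated by a WPRE, which enhances transcript stability and expression, followed by the human growth hormone polyadenylation signal. Between them, the coding sequence lies in the antisense orientation and is bracketed by oppositely oriented pairs of lox2272 and loxP sites, the classic DIO (double-floxed inverted open reading frame) arrangement. Cre recombinase inverts the cassette and then excises one site of each pair, locking it in the sense orientation, so expression is confined to Cre-expressing cells. The insert fuses a fragment of LACTB, annotated as matching the mouse mitochondrial serine protease, to dAPEX2, a soybean ascorbate peroxidase carrying the W41F and A134P mutations. The IMS label in the alternative name suggests that the LACTB portion targets the enzyme to the mitochondrial intermembrane space. The construct is intended as one of several compartment-targeted peroxidase reporters for multiplexed electron microscopy labeling, allowing multiple cell types to be visualized simultaneously.
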