Addgene plasmid #117180: pAAV-DIO-LACTB-dAPEX2
Purpose: Plasmid name in publication: pAAV-DIO-IMS-dAPEX2. Peroxidase reporter for multiplexed electron microscopy labeling
Depositing lab: David Ginty. Depositing organization: Harvard Medical School. Publication: Multiplexed peroxidase-based electron microscopy labeling enables simultaneous visualization of multiple cell types. Zhang Q, Lee WA, Paul DL, Ginty DD. Nat Neurosci. 2019 Mar 18. pii: 10.1038/s41593-019-0358-7. doi: 10.1038/s41593-019-0358-7. PubMed 30886406.
Backbone
  Vector backbone: pAAV
  Backbone size w/o insert (bp): 5614
  Total vector size (bp): 6619
  Vector type: Mammalian Expression, AAV, Cre/Lox
Growth in bacteria
  Bacterial resistance: Ampicillin, 100 μg/mL
  Growth temperature: 37°C
  Growth strain: NEB Stable
  Copy number: High Copy
Gene/Insert
  Gene/Insert name: LACTB-dAPEX2 (alt name: pAAV-DIO-IMS-dAPEX2)
  Species: G. max (soybean)
  Insert size (bp): 1005
  Mutation: W41F and A134P on soybean APX
  Promoter: EF1a
  Cloning method: Gibson Cloning
  Sequencing primers: 5′ tcaagcctcagacagtggttc; 3′ CATAGCGTAAAAGGAGCAACA
Terms and licenses: Academic/Nonprofit Terms; Industry Terms: Not Available to Industry
How to cite: pAAV-DIO-LACTB-dAPEX2 was a gift from David Ginty (Addgene plasmid # 117180 ; http://n2t.net/addgene:117180 ; RRID:Addgene_117180)
